Addgene plasmid #142131: TFORF2718
Purpose: Lentiviral vector for overexpressing transcription factor ORFs with unique 24-bp barcodes. Barcodes facilitate identification of transcription factors in pooled screens.
Depositing lab: Feng Zhang. Depositing organization: Broad Institute. Publication: A transcription factor atlas of directed differentiation. Joung J, Ma S, Tay T, Geiger-Schuller KR, Kirchgatterer PC, Verdine VK, Guo B, Arias-Garcia MA, Allen WE, Singh A, Kuksenko O, Abudayyeh OO, Gootenberg JS, Fu Z, Macrae RK, Buenrostro JD, Regev A, Zhang F. Cell. 2023 Jan 5;186(1):209-229.e26. doi: 10.1016/j.cell.2022.11.026. PubMed 36608654.
Backbone
  Vector backbone: pLX_TRC317
  Backbone manufacturer: Broad Institute Genetic Perturbation Platform
  Backbone size w/o insert (bp): 8264
  Vector type: Mammalian Expression, Lentiviral
  Selectable markers: Puromycin
Growth in bacteria
  Bacterial resistance: Ampicillin, 100 μg/mL
  Growth temperature: 37°C
  Growth strain: NEB Stable
  Copy number: High Copy
Gene/Insert
  Gene/Insert name: LRPPRC
  Species: H. sapiens (human)
  Insert size (bp): 4286
  Entrez Gene: LRPPRC (a.k.a. CLONE-23970, GP130, LRP130, LSFC, MC4DN5)
  Promoter: EF1a
  Cloning method: Unknown
  Sequencing primers: 5′ GGGTGGAGACTGAAGTTAGGCCAG; 3′ CACATAGCGTAAAAGGAGCAACATAG
Terms and licenses: Academic/Nonprofit Terms; Industry Terms: Not Available to Industry
Depositor comments: NM_133259,ENST00000260665 . The transcription factor ORF portion of this plasmid was synthesized by Genewiz. Please test multiple small colonies in case of plasmid recombination. To make this collection available in a timely manner, a portion of this collection was not fully sequenced by Addgene. If an Addgene verified full plasmid sequence is not available, please contact us prior to placing an order to request the full sequence.
How to cite: TFORF2718 was a gift from Feng Zhang (Addgene plasmid # 142131 ; http://n2t.net/addgene:142131 ; RRID:Addgene_142131)
