[The description below was written by a language model from this plasmid's Addgene catalogue record and pLannotate feature annotations shown in this document.]
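Description:
TFORF2718 is a lentiviral mammalian expression plasmid built on the pLX_TRC317 backbone. It belongs to a barcoded library of transcription factor open reading frames designed for pooled overexpression screens. It is propagated in E. coli using a high-copy ColE1/pUC-type origin with ampicillin resistance (AmpR). An f1 origin and remnants of a lac/lacZα cloning region flanked by T7 and T3 promoters are also present in the bacterial backbone. The depositor notes that the plasmid can recombine, as is common for LTR-containing vectors.

The viral portion has a third-generation, self-inactivating layout. An RSV promoter drives a truncated HIV-1 5' LTR, followed by the Ψ packaging signal with a partial gag sequence, the Rev response element for nuclear export of the genomic RNA, and a cPPT/CTS element. The 3' LTR carries the ΔU3 deletion and is followed by an SV40 poly(A) signal. Within the provirus, an SV40 early promoter/origin region sits upstream of the puromycin N-acetyltransferase gene, allowing selection of transduced cells. A separate EF-1α promoter drives the human LRPPRC ORF, which was synthesized from the reference transcript. LRPPRC is annotated as a leucine-rich PPR-motif RNA-binding protein with roles in nuclear and mitochondrial mRNA metabolism and possibly in transcription regulation. A WPRE downstream of the ORF enhances transcript expression.

According to the record, each library member carries a unique 24-bp barcode that identifies the ORF in pooled experiments. The barcode is not annotated in the feature table, although a short U6-like fragment lies between the ORF and the WPRE. The construct is used to produce lentivirus for stable LRPPRC overexpression, either alone or as part of pooled directed-differentiation screens.
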