Features (pLannotate 1.2.2; 31 found; start..end, strand, type, name):
      5..231     +  promoter       RSV promoter: Rous sarcoma virus enhancer/promoter
    232..412     +  LTR            5' LTR (truncated): truncated 5' long terminal repeat (LTR) from HIV-1
    459..584     +  misc_feature   HIV-1 Ψ: packaging signal of human immunodeficiency virus type 1
    568..931     +  CDS            HIV-1 gag (fragment): gag protein from human immunodeficiency virus 1; gag
   1077..1310    +  misc_feature   RRE: The Rev response element (RRE) of HIV-1 allows for Rev-dependent mRNA export from the nucleus to the cytoplasm.
   1687..1713    +  CDS            Rev (fragment): human immunodeficiency virus 1 (HIV-1) Rev protein; rev; enhances nuclear export of unspliced and incompletely spliced viral mRNAs
   1720..1743    +  promoter       SV40 promoter (fragment): SV40 early promoter
   1744..1815    +  promoter       SV40 promoter (fragment): SV40 enhancer and early promoter
   1839..1974    +  rep_origin     SV40 ori: SV40 origin of replication
   2020..2616    +  CDS            PuroR (fragment): puromycin N-acetyltransferase; pac from Streptomyces; confers resistance to puromycin
   2665..2782    +  misc_feature   cPPT/CTS: central polypurine tract and central termination sequence of HIV-1
   2847..2913    +  CDS            small t antigen (fragment): SV40 (simian virus 40) small t antigen
   2920..4098    +  promoter       EF-1α promoter: strong constitutive promoter for human elongation factor EF-1α
   4115..8296    +  CDS            LRPPRC (sequence withheld): LPPRC_HUMAN - Also known as LRP130. Experimental evidence at protein level: Swiss-Prot protein existence level 1. May play a role in RNA metabolism in both nuclei and mitochondria. In the nucleus binds to HNRPA1-associated poly(A) mRNAs and is part of nmRNP complexes at late stages of mRNA maturation which are possibly associated with nuclear mRNA export. May bind mature mRNA in the nucleus outer membrane. In mitochondria binds to poly(A) mRNA. Plays a role in translation or stability of mitochondrially encoded cytochrome c oxidase (COX) subunits. May be involved in transcription regulation. C
   8312..8365    +  promoter       U6 promoter (fragment): RNA polymerase III promoter for human U6 snRNA
   8407..8995    +  misc_feature   WPRE: woodchuck hepatitis virus posttranscriptional regulatory element
   9046..9065    +  misc_feature   cPPT/CTS (fragment): central polypurine tract and central termination sequence of HIV-1
   9067..9300    +  LTR            3' LTR (ΔU3): self-inactivating 3' long terminal repeat (LTR) from HIV-1
   9378..9499    +  polyA_signal   SV40 poly(A) signal: SV40 polyadenylation signal
   9539..9674    +  rep_origin     SV40 ori: SV40 origin of replication
   9695..9713    -  promoter       T7 promoter: promoter for bacteriophage T7 RNA polymerase
   9721..9876    +  CDS            lacZα (fragment): LacZα fragment of β-galactosidase; lacZ fragment
   9881..10309   +  rep_origin     f1 ori (sequence partly withheld): f1 bacteriophage origin of replication; arrow indicates direction of (+) strand synthesis
  10362..10466   +  promoter       AmpR promoter: bla
  10467..11327   +  CDS            AmpR: β-lactamase; bla; confers resistance to ampicillin, carbenicillin, and related antibiotics
  11498..12086   +  rep_origin     ori: high-copy-number ColE1/pMB1/pBR322/pUC origin of replication
  12269..12361   +  CDS            lacI (fragment): lac repressor; lacI; The lac repressor binds to the lac operator to inhibit transcription in E. coli. This inhibition can be relieved by adding lactose or isopropyl-β-D-thiogalactopyranoside (IPTG).
  12374..12395   +  protein_bind   CAP binding site: CAP binding activates transcription in the presence of cAMP. E. coli catabolite activator protein
  12410..12440   +  promoter       lac promoter: promoter for the E. coli lac operon
  12444..12466   +  protein_bind   lac operator (fragment): The lac repressor binds to the lac operator to inhibit transcription in E. coli. This inhibition can be relieved by adding lactose or isopropyl-β-D-thiogalactopyranoside (IPTG). lac repressor encoded by lacI
  12509..12527   +  promoter       T3 promoter: promoter for bacteriophage T3 RNA polymerase
>Addgene plasmid #142131 | TFORF2718 | addgene full sequence | sequence record 395729 | Addgene NGS Result
TTAATGTAGTCTTATGCAATACTCTTGTAGTCTTGCAACATGGTAACGATGAGTTAGCAACATGCCTTAC
AAGGAGAGAAAAAGCACCGTGCATGCCGATTGGTGGAAGTAAGGTGGTACGATCGTGCCTTATTAGGAAG
GCAACAGACGGGTCTGACATGGATTGGACGAACCACTGAATTGCCGCATTGCAGAGATATTGTATTTAAG
TGCCTAGCTCGATACATAAACGGGTCTCTCTGGTTAGACCAGATCTGAGCCTGGGAGCTCTCTGGCTAAC
TAGGGAACCCACTGCTTAAGCCTCAATAAAGCTTGCCTTGAGTGCTTCAAGTAGTGTGTGCCCGTCTGTT
GTGTGACTCTGGTAACTAGAGATCCCTCAGACCCTTTTAGTCAGTGTGGAAAATCTCTAGCAGTGGCGCC
CGAACAGGGACTTGAAAGCGAAAGGGAAACCAGAGGAGCTCTCTCGACGCAGGACTCGGCTTGCTGAAGC
GCGCACGGCAAGAGGCGAGGGGCGGCGACTGGTGAGTACGCCAAAAATTTTGACTAGCGGAGGCTAGAAG
GAGAGAGATGGGTGCGAGAGCGTCAGTATTAAGCGGGGGAGAATTAGATCGCGATGGGAAAAAATTCGGT
TAAGGCCAGGGGGAAAGAAAAAATATAAATTAAAACATATAGTATGGGCAAGCAGGGAGCTAGAACGATT
CGCAGTTAATCCTGGCCTGTTAGAAACATCAGAAGGCTGTAGACAAATACTGGGACAGCTACAACCATCC
CTTCAGACAGGATCAGAAGAACTTAGATCATTATATAATACAGTAGCAACCCTCTATTGTGTGCATCAAA
GGATAGAGATAAAAGACACCAAGGAAGCTTTAGACAAGATAGAGGAAGAGCAAAACAAAAGTAAGACCAC
CGCACAGCAAGCGGCCGCTGATCTTCAGACCTGGAGGAGGAGATATGAGGGACAATTGGAGAAGTGAATT
ATATAAATATAAAGTAGTAAAAATTGAACCATTAGGAGTAGCACCCACCAAGGCAAAGAGAAGAGTGGTG
CAGAGAGAAAAAAGAGCAGTGGGAATAGGAGCTTTGTTCCTTGGGTTCTTGGGAGCAGCAGGAAGCACTA
TGGGCGCAGCGTCAATGACGCTGACGGTACAGGCCAGACAATTATTGTCTGGTATAGTGCAGCAGCAGAA
CAATTTGCTGAGGGCTATTGAGGCGCAACAGCATCTGTTGCAACTCACAGTCTGGGGCATCAAGCAGCTC
CAGGCAAGAATCCTGGCTGTGGAAAGATACCTAAAGGATCAACAGCTCCTGGGGATTTGGGGTTGCTCTG
GAAAACTCATTTGCACCACTGCTGTGCCTTGGAATGCTAGTTGGAGTAATAAATCTCTGGAACAGATTTG
GAATCACACGACCTGGATGGAGTGGGACAGAGAAATTAACAATTACACAAGCTTAATACACTCCTTAATT
GAAGAATCGCAAAACCAGCAAGAAAAGAATGAACAAGAATTATTGGAATTAGATAAATGGGCAAGTTTGT
GGAATTGGTTTAACATAACAAATTGGCTGTGGTATATAAAATTATTCATAATGATAGTAGGAGGCTTGGT
AGGTTTAAGAATAGTTTTTGCTGTACTTTCTATAGTGAATAGAGTTAGGCAGGGATATTCACCATTATCG
TTTCAGACCCACCTCCCAACCCCGAGGGGACCCATGCATTGCATCTCAATTAGTCAGCAACCAGGTGTGG
AAAGTCCCCAGGCTCCCCAGCAGGCAGAAGTATGCAAAGCATGCGTCTCAATTAGTCAGCAACCATAGTC
CCGCCCCTAACTCCGCCCATCCCGCCCCTAACTCCGCCCAGTTCCGCCCATTCTCCGCCCCATGGCTGAC
TAATTTTTTTTATTTATGCAGAGGCCGAGGCCGCCTCGGCCTCTGAGCTATTCCAGAAGTAGTGAGGAGG
CTTTTTTGGAGGCCTAGGCTTTTGCAAAAAGCTTTCTAGAGGTACCACCGGAGCTTACCATGACCGAGTA
CAAGCCCACGGTGCGCCTCGCCACCCGCGACGACGTCCCCAGGGCCGTACGCACCCTCGCCGCCGCGTTC
GCCGACTACCCCGCCACGCGCCACACCGTCGATCCGGACCGCCACATCGAGCGGGTCACCGAGCTGCAAG
AACTCTTCCTCACGCGCGTCGGGCTCGACATCGGCAAGGTGTGGGTCGCGGACGACGGCGCCGCCGTGGC
GGTCTGGACCACGCCGGAGAGCGTCGAAGCGGGGGCGGTGTTCGCCGAGATCGGCCCGCGCATGGCCGAG
TTGAGCGGTTCCCGGCTGGCCGCGCAGCAACAGATGGAAGGCCTCCTGGCGCCGCACCGGCCCAAGGAGC
CCGCGTGGTTCCTGGCCACCGTCGGCGTCTCGCCCGACCACCAGGGCAAGGGTCTGGGCAGCGCCGTCGT
GCTCCCCGGAGTGGAGGCGGCCGAGCGCGCCGGGGTGCCCGCCTTCCTGGAGACCTCCGCGCCCCGCAAC
CTCCCCTTCTACGAGCGGCTCGGCTTCACCGTCACCGCCGACGTCGAGGTGCCCGAAGGACCGCGCACCT
GGTGCATGACCCGCAAGCCCGGTGCCAGTTAACGAATTCTAGATCTTGAGACAAATGGCAGTATTCATCC
ACAATTTTAAAAGAAAAGGGGGGATTGGGGGGTACAGTGCAGGGGAAAGAATAGTAGACATAATAGCAAC
AGACATACAAACTAAAGAATTACAAAAACAAATTACAAAAATTCAAAATTTTCGGGTTTATTACAGGGAC
AGCAGAGATCCACTTTGGCGCCGGCTCGAGGCCTGCAGGTGCAAAGATGGATAAAGTTTTAAACAGAGAG
GAATCTTTGCAGCTAATGGACCTTCTAGGTCTTGAAAGGAGTGGGAATTGGCTCCGGTGCCCGTCAGTGG
GCAGAGCGCACATCGCCCACAGTCCCCGAGAAGTTGGGGGGAGGGGTCGGCAATTGAACCGGTGCCTAGA
GAAGGTGGCGCGGGGTAAACTGGGAAAGTGATGTCGTGTACTGGCTCCGCCTTTTTCCCGAGGGTGGGGG
AGAACCGTATATAAGTGCAGTAGTCGCCGTGAACGTTCTTTTTCGCAACGGGTTTGCCGCCAGAACACAG
GTAAGTGCCGTGTGTGGTTCCCGCGGGCCTGGCCTCTTTACGGGTTATGGCCCTTGCGTGCCTTGAATTA
CTTCCACCTGGCTGCAGTACGTGATTCTTGATCCCGAGCTTCGGGTTGGAAGTGGGTGGGAGAGTTCGAG
GCCTTGCGCTTAAGGAGCCCCTTCGCCTCGTGCTTGAGTTGAGGCCTGGCCTGGGCGCTGGGGCCGCCGC
GTGCGAATCTGGTGGCACCTTCGCGCCTGTCTCGCTGCTTTCGATAAGTCTCTAGCCATTTAAAATTTTT
GATGACCTGCTGCGACGCTTTTTTTCTGGCAAGATAGTCTTGTAAATGCGGGCCAAGATCTGCACACTGG
TATTTCGGTTTTTGGGGCCGCGGGCGGCGACGGGGCCCGTGCGTCCCAGCGCACATGTTCGGCGAGGCGG
GGCCTGCGAGCGCGGCCACCGAGAATCGGACGGGGGTAGTCTCAAGCTGGCCGGCCTGCTCTGGTGCCTG
GCCTCGCGCCGCCGTGTATCGCCCCGCCCTGGGCGGCAAGGCTGGCCCGGTCGGCACCAGTTGCGTGAGC
GGAAAGATGGCCGCTTCCCGGCCCTGCTGCAGGGAGCTCAAAATGGAGGACGCGGCGCTCGGGAGAGCGG
GCGGGTGAGTCACCCACACAAAGGAAAAGGGCCTTTCCGTCCTCAGCCGTCGCTTCATGTGACTCCACGG
AGTACCGGGCGCCGTCCAGGCACCTCGATTAGTTCTCGAGCTTTTGGAGTACGTCGTCTTTAGGTTGGGG
GGAGGGGTTTTATGCGATGGAGTTTCCCCACACTGAGTGGGTGGAGACTGAAGTTAGGCCAGCTTGGCAC
TTGATGTAATTCTCCTTGGAATTTGCCCTTTTTGAGTTTGGATCTTGGTTCATTCTCAAGCCTCAGACAG
TGGTTCAAAGTTTTTTTCTTCCATTTCAGGTGTCGTGAGGCTAGCACCGCCACC
[4182 nt withheld, positions 4115-8296]
TAGTAATGAACTAGTCCGTAACTTGAAAGTATTTCGATTTCTTGGCTTTATATATCTTGTGGAAAGGACG
ATGGGAAGGACTATGCCTTAACCGGACGCGTTAAGTCGACAATCAACCTCTGGATTACAAAATTTGTGAA
AGATTGACTGGTATTCTTAACTATGTTGCTCCTTTTACGCTATGTGGATACGCTGCTTTAATGCCTTTGT
ATCATGCTATTGCTTCCCGTATGGCTTTCATTTTCTCCTCCTTGTATAAATCCTGGTTGCTGTCTCTTTA
TGAGGAGTTGTGGCCCGTTGTCAGGCAACGTGGCGTGGTGTGCACTGTGTTTGCTGACGCAACCCCCACT
GGTTGGGGCATTGCCACCACCTGTCAGCTCCTTTCCGGGACTTTCGCTTTCCCCCTCCCTATTGCCACGG
CGGAACTCATCGCCGCCTGCCTTGCCCGCTGCTGGACAGGGGCTCGGCTGTTGGGCACTGACAATTCCGT
GGTGTTGTCGGGGAAATCATCGTCCTTTCCTTGGCTGCTCGCCTGTGTTGCCACCTGGATTCTGCGCGGG
ACGTCCTTCTGCTACGTCCCTTCGGCCCTCAATCCAGCGGACCTTCCTTCCCGCGGCCTGCTGCCGGCTC
TGCGGCCTCTTCCGCGTCTTCGCCTTCGCCCTCAGACGAGTCGGATCTCCCTTTGGGCCGCCTCCCCGCG
TCGACTTTAAGACCAATGACTTACAAGGCAGCTGTAGATCTTAGCCACTTTTTAAAAGAAAAGGGGGGAC
TGGAAGGGCTAATTCACTCCCAACGAAGACAAGATCTGCTTTTTGCTTGTACTGGGTCTCTCTGGTTAGA
CCAGATCTGAGCCTGGGAGCTCTCTGGCTAACTAGGGAACCCACTGCTTAAGCCTCAATAAAGCTTGCCT
TGAGTGCTTCAAGTAGTGTGTGCCCGTCTGTTGTGTGACTCTGGTAACTAGAGATCCCTCAGACCCTTTT
AGTCAGTGTGGAAAATCTCTAGCAGTACGTATAGTAGTTCATGTCATCTTATTATTCAGTATTTATAACT
TGCAAAGAAATGAATATCAGAGAGTGAGAGGAACTTGTTTATTGCAGCTTATAATGGTTACAAATAAAGC
AATAGCATCACAAATTTCACAAATAAAGCATTTTTTTCACTGCATTCTAGTTGTGGTTTGTCCAAACTCA
TCAATGTATCTTATCATGTCTGGCTCTAGCTATCCCGCCCCTAACTCCGCCCATCCCGCCCCTAACTCCG
CCCAGTTCCGCCCATTCTCCGCCCCATGGCTGACTAATTTTTTTTATTTATGCAGAGGCCGAGGCCGCCT
CGGCCTCTGAGCTATTCCAGAAGTAGTGAGGAGGCTTTTTTGGAGGCCTAGGGACGTACCCAATTCGCCC
TATAGTGAGTCGTATTACGCGCGCTCACTGGCCGTCGTTTTACAACGTCGTGACTGGGAAAACCCTGGCG
TTACCCAACTTAATCGCCTTGCAGCACATCCCCCTTTCGCCAGCTGGCGTAATAGCGAAGAGGCCCGCAC
CGATCGCCCTTCCCAACAGTTGCGCAGCCTGAATGGCGAATGGG
[124 nt withheld, positions 9881-10004]
C
[91 nt withheld, positions 10006-10096]
A
[49 nt withheld, positions 10098-10146]
CCTTTGACGTTGGAGTCCACGTTCTTT
[37 nt withheld, positions 10174-10210]
ACCCTATCTCGGTCTATTCTTTTGATTTATAAGGGATTTTGCCGATTTCGGCCTATTGGTTAAAAAATGA
GCTGATTTAACAAAAATTTAACGCGAATTTTAACAAAATATTAACGCTTACAATTTAGGTGGCACTTTTC
GGGGAAATGTGCGCGGAACCCCTATTTGTTTATTTTTCTAAATACATTCAAATATGTATCCGCTCATGAG
ACAATAACCCTGATAAATGCTTCAATAATATTGAAAAAGGAAGAGTATGAGTATTCAACATTTCCGTGTC
GCCCTTATTCCCTTTTTTGCGGCATTTTGCCTTCCTGTTTTTGCTCACCCAGAAACGCTGGTGAAAGTAA
AAGATGCTGAAGATCAGTTGGGTGCACGAGTGGGTTACATCGAACTGGATCTCAACAGCGGTAAGATCCT
TGAGAGTTTTCGCCCCGAAGAACGTTTTCCAATGATGAGCACTTTTAAAGTTCTGCTATGTGGCGCGGTA
TTATCCCGTATTGACGCCGGGCAAGAGCAACTCGGTCGCCGCATACACTATTCTCAGAATGACTTGGTTG
AGTACTCACCAGTCACAGAAAAGCATCTTACGGATGGCATGACAGTAAGAGAATTATGCAGTGCTGCCAT
AACCATGAGTGATAACACTGCGGCCAACTTACTTCTGACAACGATCGGAGGACCGAAGGAGCTAACCGCT
TTTTTGCACAACATGGGGGATCATGTAACTCGCCTTGATCGTTGGGAACCGGAGCTGAATGAAGCCATAC
CAAACGACGAGCGTGACACCACGATGCCTGTAGCAATGGCAACAACGTTGCGCAAACTATTAACTGGCGA
ACTACTTACTCTAGCTTCCCGGCAACAATTAATAGACTGGATGGAGGCGGATAAAGTTGCAGGACCACTT
CTGCGCTCGGCCCTTCCGGCTGGCTGGTTTATTGCTGATAAATCTGGAGCCGGTGAGCGTGGGTCTCGCG
GTATCATTGCAGCACTGGGGCCAGATGGTAAGCCCTCCCGTATCGTAGTTATCTACACGACGGGGAGTCA
GGCAACTATGGATGAACGAAATAGACAGATCGCTGAGATAGGTGCCTCACTGATTAAGCATTGGTAACTG
TCAGACCAAGTTTACTCATATATACTTTAGATTGATTTAAAACTTCATTTTTAATTTAAAAGGATCTAGG
TGAAGATCCTTTTTGATAATCTCATGACCAAAATCCCTTAACGTGAGTTTTCGTTCCACTGAGCGTCAGA
CCCCGTAGAAAAGATCAAAGGATCTTCTTGAGATCCTTTTTTTCTGCGCGTAATCTGCTGCTTGCAAACA
AAAAAACCACCGCTACCAGCGGTGGTTTGTTTGCCGGATCAAGAGCTACCAACTCTTTTTCCGAAGGTAA
CTGGCTTCAGCAGAGCGCAGATACCAAATACTGTTCTTCTAGTGTAGCCGTAGTTAGGCCACCACTTCAA
GAACTCTGTAGCACCGCCTACATACCTCGCTCTGCTAATCCTGTTACCAGTGGCTGCTGCCAGTGGCGAT
AAGTCGTGTCTTACCGGGTTGGACTCAAGACGATAGTTACCGGATAAGGCGCAGCGGTCGGGCTGAACGG
GGGGTTCGTGCACACAGCCCAGCTTGGAGCGAACGACCTACACCGAACTGAGATACCTACAGCGTGAGCT
ATGAGAAAGCGCCACGCTTCCCGAAGGGAGAAAGGCGGACAGGTATCCGGTAAGCGGCAGGGTCGGAACA
GGAGAGCGCACGAGGGAGCTTCCAGGGGGAAACGCCTGGTATCTTTATAGTCCTGTCGGGTTTCGCCACC
TCTGACTTGAGCGTCGATTTTTGTGATGCTCGTCAGGGGGGCGGAGCCTATGGAAAAACGCCAGCAACGC
GGCCTTTTTACGGTTCCTGGCCTTTTGCTGGCCTTTTGCTCACATGTTCTTTCCTGCGTTATCCCCTGAT
TCTGTGGATAACCGTATTACCGCCTTTGAGTGAGCTGATACCGCTCGCCGCAGCCGAACGACCGAGCGCA
GCGAGTCAGTGAGCGAGGAAGCGGAAGAGCGCCCAATACGCAAACCGCCTCTCCCCGCGCGTTGGCCGAT
TCATTAATGCAGCTGGCACGACAGGTTTCCCGACTGGAAAGCGGGCAGTGAGCGCAACGCAATTAATGTG
AGTTAGCTCACTCATTAGGCACCCCAGGCTTTACACTTTATGCTTCCGGCTCGTATGTTGTGTGGAATTG
TGAGCGGATAACAATTTCACACAGGAAACAGCTATGACCATGATTACGCCAAGCGCGCAATTAACCCTCA
CTAAAGGGAACAAAAGCTGGAGCTGCAAGC
