>Addgene plasmid #142131 | TFORF2718 | depositor partial sequence | sequence record 278530 | Insert
ACCGCCACC
[4182 nt withheld, positions 10-4191]
TAGTAATGAACTAGTCCGTAACTTGAAAGTATTTCGATTTCTTGGCTTTATATATCTTGTGGAAAGGACG
ATGGGAAGGACTATGCCTTAACCGG
