>Addgene plasmid #142131 | TFORF2718 | depositor partial sequence | sequence record 278531 | Barcode
TGGGAAGGACTATGCCTTAACCGG
